Addgene plasmid #199305: pSF-CjPglB
Purpose: pSN18 derivative encoding C.jejuni PglB with C-terminal FLAG epitope tag
Depositing lab: Michael Jewett. Depositing organization: Northwestern University. Publication: Improving cell-free glycoprotein synthesis by characterizing and enriching native membrane vesicles. Hershewe JM, Warfel KF, Iyer SM, Peruzzi JA, Sullivan CJ, Roth EW, DeLisa MP, Kamat NP, Jewett MC. Nat Commun. 2021 Apr 22;12(1):2363. doi: 10.1038/s41467-021-22329-3. PubMed 33888690.
Backbone
  Vector backbone: pSF (pSN18 derivative)
  Backbone size w/o insert (bp): 3987
  Total vector size (bp): 6168
  Vector type: Bacterial Expression
Growth in bacteria
  Bacterial resistance: Ampicillin, 100 μg/mL
  Growth temperature: 37°C
  Growth strain: DH5alpha
  Copy number: Low Copy
Gene/Insert
  Gene/Insert name: CjPglB with flag tag
  Species: C. jejuni
  Insert size (bp): 2181
  Promoter: pBAD
  Tag / fusion protein: Flag tag (C terminal on insert)
  Cloning method: Unknown
  Sequencing primers: 5′ ATGCCATAGCATTTTTATCC; 3′ GATTTAATCTGTATCAGG
Resource information
  A portion of this plasmid was derived from a plasmid made by: pSF CjPglB backbone is from Ollis, et al. doi.org/10.1038/srep15237
Terms and licenses: Academic/Nonprofit Terms; Industry Terms: Not Available to Industry
How to cite: pSF-CjPglB was a gift from Michael Jewett (Addgene plasmid # 199305 ; http://n2t.net/addgene:199305 ; RRID:Addgene_199305)
