[The description below was written by a language model from this plasmid's Addgene catalogue record and pLannotate feature annotations shown in this document.]
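Description:
pSF-CjPglB is a bacterial expression plasmid of about 6.2 kb, built on the pSF backbone (a pSN18 derivative), that produces the Campylobacter jejuni oligosaccharyltransferase PglB in E. coli. It is selected with ampicillin through a β-lactamase (AmpR) gene driven by its own promoter and replicates from a ColE1/pMB1-family origin. The feature table also finds the pBR322 bom (basis of mobility) region and only a short fragment of rop. The annotation tool's generic label calls this origin class high copy, whereas the catalogue entry lists the plasmid as low copy; the record does not resolve this difference.

The payload is the roughly 2.2 kb pglB coding sequence carrying a C-terminal FLAG epitope tag. The tag is stated in the catalogue fields but is not separately annotated in the feature table. Expression is controlled by the arabinose-inducible araBAD (pBAD) promoter, with the araC regulator gene transcribed divergently upstream, so that transcription is held low without L-arabinose and switched on when it is added. Downstream of the insert lie a 5S rRNA segment and the rrnB T1 and T2 terminators, which stop transcription before it reads into the resistance cassette.

PglB transfers a preassembled glycan from an undecaprenyl-pyrophosphate lipid carrier onto the asparagine of an Asp/Glu-X-Asn-X-Ser/Thr sequon, the key step in bacterial N-linked glycosylation. The FLAG tag allows the membrane enzyme to be detected or purified. The associated publication concerns cell-free glycoprotein synthesis and the enrichment of native membrane vesicles, which suggests that the plasmid is used to load E. coli membranes, and extracts derived from them, with active oligosaccharyltransferase.
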