Features (pLannotate 1.2.2; 11 found; start..end, strand, type, name):
     92..2230    +  CDS            pglB: PGLB_CAMJE - Experimental evidence at protein level: Swiss-Prot protein existence level 1. Oligosaccharyl transferase (OST) that catalyzes the initial transfer of a defined glycan (GalNAc(2)GlcGalNAc(3)Bac(NAc)(2) in eubacteria, where Bac(NAc)(2) is di-N-acetyl bacillosamine) from the lipid carrier undecaprenol-pyrophosphate to an asparagine residue within an Asp/Glu-Asn-X-Ser/Thr consensus motif in nascent polypeptide chains, the first step in protein N-glycosylation. From Campylobacter jejuni subsp. jejuni serotype O:2 (strain ATCC 700819 / NCTC 11168).
   2382..2497    +  ncRNA          5S rRNA: Accession: RF00001 - 5S ribosomal RNA
   2501..2587    +  terminator     rrnB T1 terminator: Escherichia coli rrnB; transcription terminator T1 from the E. coli rrnB gene
   2679..2706    +  terminator     rrnB T2 terminator: transcription terminator T2 from the E. coli rrnB gene
   2725..2816    +  promoter       AmpR promoter: bla
   2817..3677    +  CDS            AmpR: β-lactamase; bla; confers resistance to ampicillin, carbenicillin, and related antibiotics
   3848..4436    +  rep_origin     ori: high-copy-number ColE1/pMB1/pBR322/pUC origin of replication
   4622..4762    -  misc_feature   bom: basis of mobility region from pBR322
   4864..4904    -  CDS            rop (fragment): Rop protein, which maintains plasmids at low copy number; rop
   5026..5904    -  CDS            araC: L-arabinose regulatory protein; araC
   5931..46      +  promoter       araBAD promoter (across the origin): araBAD; promoter of the L-arabinose operon of E. coli; the araC regulatory gene is transcribed in the opposite direction (Guzman et al., 1995)
>Addgene plasmid #199305 | pSF-CjPglB | addgene full sequence | sequence record 392565 | Addgene NGS Result
GATCCTACCTGACGCTTTTTATCGCAACTCTCTACTGTTTCTCCATACCCGTTTTTTGGGCTAACAGGAG
GAATTAACCATGGCATCTAGTATGTTGAAAAAAGAGTATTTAAAAAACCCTTATTTAGTTTTGTTTGCGA
TGATTATATTAGCTTATGTTTTTAGTGTATTTTGCAGGTTTTATTGGGTTTGGTGGGCAAGTGAGTTTAA
TGAGTATTTTTTCAATAATCAGTTAATGATCATTTCAAATGATGGCTATGCTTTTGCTGAGGGCGCAAGA
GATATGATAGCAGGTTTTCATCAGCCTAATGATTTGAGTTATTATGGATCTTCTTTATCCGCGCTTACTT
ATTGGCTTTATAAAATCACACCTTTTTCTTTTGAAAGTATCATTTTATATATGAGTACTTTTTTATCTTC
TTTGGTGGTGATTCCTACTATTTTGCTAGCTAACGAATACAAACGTCCTTTAATGGGCTTTGTAGCTGCT
CTTTTAGCAAGTATAGCAAACAGTTATTATAATCGCACTATGAGTGGGTATTATGATACGGATATGCTGG
TAATTGTTTTGCCTATGTTTATTTTATTTTTTATGGTAAGAATGATTTTAAAAAAAGACTTTTTTTCATT
GATTGCCTTGCCGTTATTTATAGGAATTTATCTTTGGTGGTATCCTTCAAGTTATACTTTAAATGTAGCT
TTAATTGGACTTTTTTTAATTTATACACTTATTTTTCATAGAAAAGAAAAGATTTTTTATATAGCTGTGA
TTTTGTCTTCTCTTACTCTTTCAAATATAGCATGGTTTTATCAAAGTGCCATTATAGTAATACTTTTTGC
TTTATTCGCCTTAGAGCAAAAACGCTTAAATTTTATGATTATAGGAATTTTAGGTAGTGCAACTTTGATA
TTTTTGATTTTAAGTGGTGGGGTTGATCCTATACTTTATCAGCTTAAATTTTATATTTTTAGAAGTGATG
AAAGTGCGAATTTAACGCAGGGCTTTATGTATTTTAATGTCAATCAAACCATACAAGAAGTTGAAAATGT
AGATCTTAGCGAATTTATGCGAAGAATTAGTGGTAGTGAAATTGTTTTTTTGTTTTCTTTGTTTGGTTTT
GTATGGCTTTTGAGAAAACATAAAAGTATGATTATGGCTTTACCTATATTGGTGCTTGGGTTTTTAGCCT
TAAAAGGGGGGCTTAGATTTACCATTTATTCTGTACCTGTAATGGCCTTAGGATTTGGTTTTTTATTGAG
CGAGTTTAAGGCTATAATGGTTAAAAAATATAGCCAATTAACTTCAAATGTTTGTATTGTTTTTGCAACT
ATTTTGACTTTAGCTCCAGTATTTATCCATATTTACAACTATAAAGCGCCAACAGTTTTTTCTCAAAATG
AAGCATCATTATTAAATCAATTAAAAAATATAGCCAATAGAGAAGATTATGTGGTAACTTGGTGGGATTA
TGGTTATCCTGTGCGTTATTATAGCGATGTGAAAACTTTAGTAGATGGTGGAAAGCATTTAGGTAAGGAT
AATTTTTTCCCTTCTTTTGCTTTAAGCAAAGATGAACAAGCTGCAGCTAATATGGCAAGACTTAGTGTAG
AATATACAGAAAAAAGCTTTTATGCTCCGCAAAATGATATTTTAAAAACAGACATTTTGCAAGCCATGAT
GAAAGATTATAATCAAAGCAATGTGGATTTGTTTCTAGCTTCATTATCAAAACCTGATTTTAAAATCGAT
ACGCCAAAAACTCGTGATATTTATCTTTATATGCCCGCTAGAATGTCTTTGATTTTTTCTACGGTGGCTA
GTTTTTCTTTTATTAATTTAGATACAGGAGTTTTGGATAAACCTTTTACCTTTAGCACAGCTTATCCACT
TGATGTTAAAAATGGAGAAATTTATCTTAGCAACGGAGTGGTTTTAAGCGATGATTTTAGAAGTTTTAAA
ATAGGTGATAATGTGGTTTCTGTAAATAGTATCGTAGAGATTAATTCTATTAAACAAGGTGAATACAAAA
TCACTCCAATTGATGATAAGGCTCAGTTTTATATTTTTTATTTAAAGGATAGTGCTATTCCTTACGCACA
ATTTATTTTAATGGATAAAACCATGTTTAATAGTGCTTATGTGCAAATGTTTTTTTTAGGAAATTATGAT
AAGAATTTATTTGACTTGGTGATTAATTCTAGAGATGCTAAGGTTTTTAAACTTAAAATTCCTGCAGGAG
CAGACTACAAGGACGATGACGACAAGGGATAAGTCGACGTTTAAACGGTCTCCAGCTTGGCTGTTTTGGC
GGATGAGAGAAGATTTTCAGCCTGATACAGATTAAATCAGAACGCAGAAGCGGTCTGATAAAACAGAATT
TGCCTGGCGGCAGTAGCGCGGTGGTCCCACCTGACCCCATGCCGAACTCAGAAGTGAAACGCCGTAGCGC
CGATGGTAGTGTGGGGTCTCCCCATGCGAGAGTAGGGAACTGCCAGGCATCAAATAAAACGAAAGGCTCA
GTCGAAAGACTGGGCCTTTCGTTTTATCTGTTGTTTGTCGGTGAACGCTCTCCTGAGTAGGACAAATCCG
CCGGGAGCGGATTTGAACGTTGCGAAGCAACGGCCCGGAGGGTGGCGGGCAGGACGCCCGCCATAAACTG
CCAGGCATCAAATTAAGCAGAAGGCCATCCTGACGGATGGCCTTTTTGCGTTTCTACAAACTCTTTTGTT
TATTTTTCTAAATACATTCAAATATGTATCCGCTCATGAGACAATAACCCTGATAAATGCTTCAATAATA
TTGAAAAAGGAAGAGTATGAGTATTCAACATTTCCGTGTCGCCCTTATTCCCTTTTTTGCGGCATTTTGC
CTTCCTGTTTTTGCTCACCCAGAAACGCTGGTGAAAGTAAAAGATGCTGAAGATCAGTTGGGTGCACGAG
TGGGTTACATCGAACTGGATCTCAACAGCGGTAAGATCCTTGAGAGTTTTCGCCCCGAAGAACGTTTTCC
AATGATGAGCACTTTTAAAGTTCTGCTATGTGGCGCGGTATTATCCCGTGTTGACGCCGGGCAAGAGCAA
CTCGGTCGCCGCATACACTATTCTCAGAATGACTTGGTTGAGTACTCACCAGTCACAGAAAAGCATCTTA
CGGATGGCATGACAGTAAGAGAATTATGCAGTGCTGCCATAACCATGAGTGATAACACTGCGGCCAACTT
ACTTCTGACAACGATCGGAGGACCGAAGGAGCTAACCGCTTTTTTGCACAACATGGGGGATCATGTAACT
CGCCTTGATCGTTGGGAACCGGAGCTGAATGAAGCCATACCAAACGACGAGCGTGACACCACGATGCCTG
TAGCAATGGCAACAACGTTGCGCAAACTATTAACTGGCGAACTACTTACTCTAGCTTCCCGGCAACAATT
AATAGACTGGATGGAGGCGGATAAAGTTGCAGGACCACTTCTGCGCTCGGCCCTTCCGGCTGGCTGGTTT
ATTGCTGATAAATCTGGAGCCGGTGAGCGTGGGTCTCGCGGTATCATTGCAGCACTGGGGCCAGATGGTA
AGCCCTCCCGTATCGTAGTTATCTACACGACGGGGAGTCAGGCAACTATGGATGAACGAAATAGACAGAT
CGCTGAGATAGGTGCCTCACTGATTAAGCATTGGTAACTGTCAGACCAAGTTTACTCATATATACTTTAG
ATTGATTTAAAACTTCATTTTTAATTTAAAAGGATCTAGGTGAAGATCCTTTTTGATAATCTCATGACCA
AAATCCCTTAACGTGAGTTTTCGTTCCACTGAGCGTCAGACCCCGTAGAAAAGATCAAAGGATCTTCTTG
AGATCCTTTTTTTCTGCGCGTAATCTGCTGCTTGCAAACAAAAAAACCACCGCTACCAGCGGTGGTTTGT
TTGCCGGATCAAGAGCTACCAACTCTTTTTCCGAAGGTAACTGGCTTCAGCAGAGCGCAGATACCAAATA
CTGTCCTTCTAGTGTAGCCGTAGTTAGGCCACCACTTCAAGAACTCTGTAGCACCGCCTACATACCTCGC
TCTGCTAATCCTGTTACCAGTGGCTGCTGCCAGTGGCGATAAGTCGTGTCTTACCGGGTTGGACTCAAGA
CGATAGTTACCGGATAAGGCGCAGCGGTCGGGCTGAACGGGGGGTTCGTGCACACAGCCCAGCTTGGAGC
GAACGACCTACACCGAACTGAGATACCTACAGCGTGAGCTATGAGAAAGCGCCACGCTTCCCGAAGGGAG
AAAGGCGGACAGGTATCCGGTAAGCGGCAGGGTCGGAACAGGAGAGCGCACGAGGGAGCTTCCAGGGGGA
AACGCCTGGTATCTTTATAGTCCTGTCGGGTTTCGCCACCTCTGACTTGAGCGTCGATTTTTGTGATGCT
CGTCAGGGGGGCGGAGCCTATGGAAAAACGCCAGCAACGCGGCCTTTTTACGGTTCCTGGCCTTTTGCTG
GCCTTTTGCTCACATGTTCTTTCCTGCGTTATCCCCTGATTCTGTGGATAACCGTATTACCGCCTTTGAG
TGAGCTGATACCGCTCGCCGCAGCCGAACGACCGAGCGCAGCGAGTCAGTGAGCGAGGAAGCGGAAGAGC
GCCTGATGCGGTATTTTCTCCTTACGCATCTGTGCGGTATTTCACACCGCATATGGTGCACTCTCAGTAC
AATCTGCTCTGATGCCGCATAGTTAAGCCAGTATACACTCCGCTATCGCTACGTGACTGGGTCATGGCTG
CGCCCCGACACCCGCCAACACCCGCTGACGCGCCCTGACGGGCTTGTCTGCTCCCGGCATCCGCTTACAG
ACAAGCTGTGACCGTCTCCGGGAGCTGCATGTGTCAGAGGTTTTCACCGTCATCACCGAAACGCGCGAGG
CAGCAGATCAATTCGCGCGCGAAGGCGAAGCGGCATGCATAATGTGCCTGTCAAATGGACGAAGCAGGGA
TTCTGCAAACCCTATGCTACTCCGTCAAGCCGTCAATTGTCTGATTCGTTACCAATTATGACAACTTGAC
GGCTACATCATTCACTTTTTCTTCACAACCGGCACGGAACTCGCTCGGGCTGGCCCCGGTGCATTTTTTA
AATACCCGCGAGAAATAGAGTTGATCGTCAAAACCAACATTGCGACCGACGGTGGCGATAGGCATCCGGG
TGGTGCTCAAAAGCAGCTTCGCCTGGCTGATACGTTGGTCCTCGCGCCAGCTTAAGACGCTAATCCCTAA
CTGCTGGCGGAAAAGATGTGACAGACGCGACGGCGACAAGCAAACATGCTGTGCGACGCTGGCGATATCA
AAATTGCTGTCTGCCAGGTGATCGCTGATGTACTGACAAGCCTCGCGTACCCGATTATCCATCGGTGGAT
GGAGCGACTCGTTAATCGCTTCCATGCGCCGCAGTAACAATTGCTCAAGCAGATTTATCGCCAGCAGCTC
CGAATAGCGCCCTTCCCCTTGCCCGGCGTTAATGATTTGCCCAAACAGGTCGCTGAAATGCGGCTGGTGC
GCTTCATCCGGGCGAAAGAACCCCGTATTGGCAAATATTGACGGCCAGTTAAGCCATTCATGCCAGTAGG
CGCGCGGACGAAAGTAAACCCACTGGTGATACCATTCGCGAGCCTCCGGATGACGACCGTAGTGATGAAT
CTCTCCTGGCGGGAACAGCAAAATATCACCCGGTCGGCAAACAAATTCTCGTCCCTGATTTTTCACCACC
CCCTGACCGCGAATGGTGAGATTGAGAATATAACCTTTCATTCCCAGCGGTCGGTCGATAAAAAAATCGA
GATAACCGTTGGCCTCAATCGGCGTTAAACCCGCCACCAGATGGGCATTAAACGAGTATCCCGGCAGCAG
GGGATCATTTTGCGCTTCAGCCATACTTTTCATACTCCCGCCATTCAGAGAAGAAACCAATTGTCCATAT
TGCATCAGACATTGCCGTCACTGCGTCTTTTACTGGCTCTTCTCGCTAACCAAACCGGTAACCCCGCTTA
TTAAAAGCATTCTGTAACAAAGCGGGACCAAAGCCATGACAAAAACGCGTAACAAAAGTGTCTATAATCA
CGGCAGAAAAGTCCACATTGATTATTTGCACGGCGTCACACTTTGCTATGCCATAGCATTTTTATCCATA
AGATTAGCG
